>Addgene plasmid #145554 | pGBW-m4046489 | addgene full sequence | sequence record 298345 | Addgene NGS Result
GCGGCCGCTTGCTATATTGAAGTACGGATTAGAAGCCGCCGAGCGGGCGACAGCCCTCCGACGGAAGACT
CTCCTCCGTGCGTCCTCGTCTTCACCGGTCGCGTTCCTGAAACGCAGATGTGCCTCGCGCCGCACTGCTC
CGAACAATAAAGATTCTACAATACTAGCTTTTATGGTTATGAAGAGGAAAAATTGGCAGTAACCTGGCCC
CACAAACCTTCAAATTAACGAATCAAATTAACAACCATAGGATGATAATGCGATTAGTTTTTTAGCCTTA
TTTCTGGGGTAATTAATCAGCGAAGCGATGATTTTTGATCTATTAACAGATATATAAATGGAAAAGCTGC
ATAACCACTTTAACTAATACTTTCAACATTTTCAGTTTGTATTACTTCTTATTCAAATGTCATAAAAGTA
TCAACAAAAAATTGTTAATATACCTCTATACTTTAACGTCAAGGAGAAAAAACTATAATGGCAGATTCCA
ACGGTACTATTACCGTTGAAGAGCTTAAAAAGCTCCTTGAACAATGGAACCTAGTAATAGGTTTCCTATT
CCTTACATGGATTTGTCTTCTACAATTTGCCTATGCCAACAGGAATAGGTTTTTGTATATAATTAAGTTA
ATTTTCCTCTGGCTGTTATGGCCAGTAACTTTAGCTTGTTTTGTGCTTGCTGCTGTTTACAGAATAAATT
GGATCACCGGTGGAATTGCTATCGCAATGGCTTGTCTTGTAGGCTTGATGTGGCTCAGCTACTTCATTGC
TTCTTTCAGACTGTTTGCGCGTACGCGTTCCATGTGGTCATTCAATCCAGAAACTAACATTCTTCTCAAC
GTGCCACTCCATGGCACTATTCTGACCAGACCGCTTCTAGAAAGTGAACTCGTAATCGGAGCTGTGATCC
TTCGTGGACATCTTCGTATTGCTGGACACCATCTAGGACGCTGTGACATCAAGGACCTGCCTAAAGAAAT
CACTGTTGCTACATCACGAACGCTTTCTTATTACAAATTGGGAGCTTCGCAGCGTGTAGCAGGTGACTCA
GGTTTTGCTGCATACAGTCGCTACAGGATTGGCAACTATAAATTAAACACAGACCATTCCAGTAGCAGTG
ACAATATTGCTTTGCTTGTACAGCTCGTGCCGAGAGGTTCTGATTATAAAGATCATGATGGTGATTATAA
AGATCATGATATTGATTATAAAGATGATGATGATAAATAAACAGGCCCCTTTTCCTTTGTCGATATCATG
TAATTAGTTATGTCACGCTTACATTCACGCCCTCCTCCCACATCCGCTCTAACCGAAAAGGAAGGAGTTA
GACAACCTGAAGTCTAGGTCCCTATTTATTTTTTTTAATAGTTATGTTAGTATTAAGAACGTTATTTATA
TTTCAAATTTTTCTTTTTTTTCTGTACAAAGCGGCCGCCGAACCACTAGTGCACTGCAGTACACGGTTTC
CTTGAAATTTTTTTGATTCGGTAATCTCCGAACAGAAGGAAGAACGAAGGAAGGAGCACAGACTTAGATT
GGTATATATACGCATATGTAGTGTTGAAGAAACATGAAATTGCCCAGTATTCTTAACCCAACTGCACAGA
ACAAAAACGTGCAGGAAACGAAGATAAATCATGTCGAAAGCTACATATAAGGAACGTGCTGCTACTCATC
CTAGTCCTGTTGCTGCCAAGCTATTTAATATCATGCACGAAAAGCAAACAAACTTGTGTGCTTCATTGGA
TGTTCGTACCACCAAGGAATTACTGGAGTTAGTTGAAGCATTAGGTCCCAAAATTTGTTTACTAAAAACA
CATGTGGATATCTTGACTGATTTTTCCATGGAGGGCACAGTTAAGCCGCTAAAGGCATTATCCGCCAAGT
ACAATTTTTTACTCTTCGAGGACAGAAAATTTGCTGACATTGGTAATACAGTCAAATTGCAGTACTCTGC
GGGTGTATACAGAATAGCAGAATGGGCAGACATTACGAATGCACACGGTGTGGTGGGCCCAGGTATTGTT
AGCGGTTTGAAGCAGGCGGCAGAAGAAGTAACAAAGGAACCTAGAGGCCTTTTGATGTTAGCAGAATTGT
CATGCAAGGGCTCCCTATCTACTGGAGAATATACTAAGGGTACTGTTGACATTGCGAAGAGCGACAAAGA
TTTTGTTATCGGCTTTATTGCTCAAAGAGACATGGGTGGAAGAGATGAAGGTTACGATTGGTTGATTATG
ACACCCGGTGTGGGTTTAGATGACAAGGGAGATGCATTGGGTCAACAGTATAGAACCGTGGATGATGTGG
TTTCTACAGGATCTGACATTATTATTGTTGGAAGAGGACTATTTGCAAAGGGAAGGGATGCTAAGGTAGA
GGGTGAACGTTACAGAAAAGCAGGCTGGGAAGCATATTTGAGAAGATGCGGCCAGCAAAACTAAAAAACT
GTATTATAAGTAAATGCATGTATACTAAACTCACAAATTAGAGCTTCAATTTAATTATATCAGTTATTAC
CCGAGTAACGAAGCATCTGTGCTTCATTTTGTAGAACAAAAATGCAACGCGAGAGCGCTAATTTTTCAAA
CAAAGAATCTGAGCTGCATTTTTACAGAACAGAAATGCAACGCGAAAGCGCTATTTTACCAACGAAGAAT
CTGTGCTTCATTTTTGTAAAACAAAAATGCAACGCGAGAGCGCTAATTTTTCAAACAAAGAATCTGAGCT
GCATTTTTACAGAACAGAAATGCAACGCGAGAGCGCTATTTTACCAACAAAGAATCTATACTTCTTTTTT
GTTCTACAAAAATGCATCCCGAGAGCGCTATTTTTCTAACAAAGCATCTTAGATTACTTTTTTTCTCCTT
TGTGCGCTCTATAATGCAGTCTCTTGATAACTTTTTGCACTGTAGGTCCGTTAAGGTTAGAAGAAGGCTA
CTTTGGTGTCTATTTTCTCTTCCATAAAAAAAGCCTGACTCCACTTCCCGCGTTTACTGATTACTAGCGA
AGCTGCGGGTGCATTTTTTCAAGATAAAGGCATCCCCGATTATATTCTATACCGATGTGGATTGCGCATA
CTTTGTGAACAGAAAGTGATAGCGTTGATGATTCTTCATTGGTCAGAAAATTATGAACGGTTTCTTCTAT
TTTGTCTCTATATACTACGTATAGGAAATGTTTACATTTTCGTATTGTTTTCGATTCACTCTATGAATAG
TTCTTACTACAATTTTTTTGTCTAAAGAGTAATACTAGAGATAAACATAAAAAATGTAGAGGTCGAGTTT
AGATGCAAGTTCAAGGAGCGAAAGGTGGATGGGTAGGTTATATAGGGATATAGCACAGAGATATATAGCA
AAGAGATACTTTTGAGCAATGTTTGTGGAAGCGGTATTCGCAATATTTTAGTAGCTCGTTACAGTCCGGT
GCGTTTTTGGTTTTTTGAAAGTGCGTCATCAGAGCGCTTTTGGTTTTCAAAAGCGCTCTGAAGTTCCTAT
ACTTTCTAGCTAGAGAATAGGAACTTCCCGAGCGGCCGCGTGTTACAAGCTTGACTCCAGCGTAACTGGA
CTGCAATCAACTCACTGGCTCACCTTCACGGGTGGGCCTTTCTTCGGTAGAAAATCAAAGGATCTTCTTG
AGATCCTTTTTTTCTGCGCGTAATCTGCTGCTTGCAAACAAAAAAACCACCGCTACCAGCGGTGGTTTGT
TTGCCGGATCAAGAGCTACCAACTCTTTTTCCGAGGTAACTGGCTTCAGCAGAGCGCAGATACCAAATAC
TGTTCTTCTAGTGTAGCCGTAGTTAGGCCACCACTTCAAGAACTCTGTAGCACCGCCTACATACCTCGCT
CTGCTAATCCTGTTACCAGTGGCTGCTGCCAGTGGCGATAAGTCGTGTCTTACCGGGTTGGACTCAAGAC
GATAGTTACCGGATAAGGCGCAGCGGTCGGGCTGAACGGGGGGTTCGTGCACACAGCCCAGCTTGGAGCG
AACGACCTACACCGAACTGAGATACCTACAGCGTGAGCTATGAGAAAGCGCCACGCTTCCCGAAGGGAGA
AAGGCGGACAGGTATCCGGTAAGCGGCAGGGTCGGAACAGGAGAGCGCACGAGGGAGCTTCCAGGGGTAA
ACGCCTGGTATCTTTATAGTCCTGTCGGGTTTCGCCACCTCTGACTTGAGCATCGATTTTTGTGATGCTC
GTCAGGGGGGCGGAGCCTATGGAAAAACGCCAGCAACGCAGAAAGGCCCACCCGAAGGTGAGCCAGGTGA
TTACATTTGGGCCCTCATCAGAGGTTTTCACCGTCATCACCGAAACGCGCGAGGCAGCTGCGGTAAAGCT
CATCAGCGTGGTCGTGAAGCGATTCACAGATGTCTGCCTGTTCATCCGCGTCCAGCTCGTTGAGTTTCTC
CAGAAGCGTTAATGTCTGGCTTCTGATAAAGCGGGCCATGTTAAGGGCGGTTTTTTCCTGTTTGGTCACT
TACCAATGCTTAATCAGTGAGGCACCTATCTCAGCGATCTGTCTATTTCGTTCATCCATAGTTGCCTGAC
TCCCCGTCGTGTAGATAACTACGATGCGGGAGGGCTTACCATCTGGCCCCAGTGCTGCAATGATACCGCG
AGACCCACGCTCACCGGCTCCAGATTTATCAGCAATAAACCAGCCAGCCGGGAGGGCCGAGCGCAGAAGT
GATCCTGCAACTTTATCCGCCTCCATCCAGTCTATTAATTGTTGCCGGGAAGCTAGAGTAAGTAGTTCGC
CAGTTAATAGTTTGCGCAACGTTGTTGCCATTGCTACAGGCATCGTGGTGTCACGCTCGTCGTTTGGTAT
GGCTTCATTCAGCTCCGGTTCCCAACGATCAAGGCGAGTTACATGATCCCCCATGTTGTGCAAAAAAGCG
GTTAGCTCCTTCGGTCCTCCGATCGTTGCCAGAAGTAAGTTGGCCGCAGTGTTATCACTCATGGTTATGG
CAGCACTGCATAATTCTCTTACTGTCATGCCATCCGTGAGATGCTTTTCTGTGACTGGTGAGTACTCAAC
CAAGTCATTCTGAGAATAGTGTATGCGGCGACCGAGTTGCTCTTGCCCGGCGTCAATACGGGATAATACC
GCGCCACATAGCAGAACTTTAAAAGTGCTCATCATTGGAAAACGTTCTTCGGGGCGTAAACTCTCAAGGA
TCTTACCGCTGTTGAGATCCAGTTCGATGTAACCCACTCGTGCACCCAACTGATCTTCAGCATCTTTTAC
TTTCACCAGCGTTTCTGGGTGAGCAAAAACAGGAAGGCAAAATGCCGCAAAAAAGGGAATAAGGGCGACA
CGGAAATGTTGAATACTCATTTTAGCTTCCTTAGCTCCTGAAAATCTCGATAACTCAAAAAATACGCCCG
GTAGTGATCTTATTTCATTATGGTGAAAGTTGGAACCTCTTACGTGCCGATCAAGTCAAAAGCCTCCGGT
CGGAGGCTTTTGACTTTCTGCTATGGAGGTCAGGTATGATTTAAATGGTCAGTTAGA
Features (pLannotate 1.2.2; 14 found; start..end, strand, type, name):
     25..466     +  promoter       GAL1 promoter: S. cerevisiae GAL1; inducible promoter, regulated by Gal4
    478..1143    +  CDS            VME1_SARS2: Experimental evidence at protein level: Swiss-Prot protein existence level 1. Component of the viral envelope that plays a central role in virus morphogenesis and assembly via its interactions with other viral proteins (By similarity). Regulates the localization of S protein at cis-Golgi, the place of virus budding (PubMed:33229438). May act by binding cytoplasmic c-terminus of S (PubMed:33229438). From Severe acute respiratory syndrome coronavirus 2 (2019-nCoV) (SARS-CoV-2).
   1161..1178    +  CDS            3xFLAG (fragment): three tandem FLAG® epitope tags, followed by an enterokinase cleavage site
   1256..1428    +  terminator     CYC1 terminator (fragment): S. cerevisiae CYC1; transcription terminator for CYC1
   1464..1640    +  promoter       URA3 promoter (fragment): S. cerevisiae URA3
   1641..2444    +  CDS            URA3: orotidine-5'-phosphate decarboxylase, required for uracil biosynthesis; S. cerevisiae URA3; yeast auxotrophic marker, counterselectable with 5-fluoroorotic acid (5-FOA)
   2527..3509    -  rep_origin     2μ ori: yeast 2μ plasmid origin of replication
   3587..3616    +  terminator     T3Te terminator: phage T3 early transcription terminator
   3638..4225    +  rep_origin     ori: high-copy-number ColE1/pMB1/pBR322/pUC origin of replication
   4237..4264    -  terminator     T7Te terminator: phage T7 early transcription terminator
   4288..4479    -  CDS            rop: Rop protein, which maintains plasmids at low copy number; rop
   4480..5340    -  CDS            AmpR: β-lactamase; bla; confers resistance to ampicillin, carbenicillin, and related antibiotics
   5341..5443    -  promoter       cat promoter: promoter of the E. coli cat gene encoding chloramphenicol acetyltransferase
   5444..5475    -  terminator     tonB terminator: bidirectional E. coli tonB-P14 transcription terminator
