[The description below was written by a language model from this plasmid's Addgene catalogue record and pLannotate feature annotations shown in this document.]
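Description:
pGBW-m4046489 is a yeast episomal expression plasmid built to produce the SARS-CoV-2 membrane (M) glycoprotein in Saccharomyces cerevisiae. It is a shuttle vector. In E. coli it replicates from a ColE1/pUC-type origin and is selected with ampicillin through a β-lactamase gene, which the annotation places downstream of a cat promoter. In yeast it is maintained by the 2μ origin, which typically gives multiple copies per cell, and is selected by uracil prototrophy through URA3, a marker that can also be counterselected with 5-FOA. The catalogue lists the plasmid as high copy in bacteria, although the feature table also annotates a short rop-like reading frame next to AmpR. Phage T3Te and T7Te terminators flank the bacterial origin, and a tonB terminator lies upstream of the resistance cassette, presumably insulating these modules from transcriptional read-through.

The expression cassette places the wild-type M coding sequence, made by gene synthesis, under the GAL1 promoter and ahead of a CYC1 terminator. Transcription therefore depends on Gal4 and is induced by galactose. The record lists both budding yeast and SARS-CoV-2 as species, which may indicate yeast codon optimisation, but this is not stated outright. According to the catalogue, the backbone adds a C-terminal thrombin-cleavable 3xFLAG tag for immunodetection or affinity purification and later tag removal. The automated annotation detects only a short 3xFLAG fragment just after the M reading frame and does not annotate the thrombin site. The full sequenced record is 5,517 nt, somewhat larger than the sum of the listed backbone and insert sizes. The construct suits inducible production of tagged M protein in yeast for biochemical, structural or interaction studies.
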