Addgene plasmid #145554: pGBW-m4046489
Purpose: Yeast Expression plasmid for SARS-CoV-2 M (membrane)
Depositing lab: Ginkgo Bioworks & Benjie Chen. Depositing organization: Ginkgo Bioworks.
Backbone
  Vector backbone: AmpR; 2u URA3
  Backbone size w/o insert (bp): 4078
  Vector type: Yeast Expression
  Selectable markers: URA3
Growth in bacteria
  Bacterial resistance: Ampicillin, 100 μg/mL
  Growth temperature: 37°C
  Growth strain: DH5alpha
  Copy number: High Copy
Gene/Insert
  Gene/Insert name: SARS-CoV-2 M (membrane) (alt names: membrane glycoprotein; M protein)
  Species: S. cerevisiae (budding yeast); Severe acute respiratory syndrome coronavirus 2
  Insert size (bp): 662
  Mutation: wt
  Entrez Gene: M (a.k.a. GU280_gp05)
  Promoter: pGAL1
  Tag / fusion protein: Cleavable thrombin;3xFLAG (C terminal on backbone)
  Cloning method: Unknown
Resource information
  A portion of this plasmid was derived from a plasmid made by: GinkgoBioworks
Depositor comments: NCBI Reference Sequence: YP_009724393.1Created by gene synthesis with Not1 site.
How to cite: pGBW-m4046489 was a gift from Ginkgo Bioworks & Benjie Chen (Addgene plasmid # 145554 ; http://n2t.net/addgene:145554 ; RRID:Addgene_145554)
